>Addgene plasmid #184949 | pJT306 Kp03 Lenti pEF-attB LSR GFP | addgene full sequence | sequence record 364894 | Addgene NGS Result
GTCGACGGATCGGGAGATCTCCCGATCCCCTATGGTGCACTCTCAGTACAATCTGCTCTGATGCCGCATA
GTTAAGCCAGTATCTGCTCCCTGCTTGTGTGTTGGAGGTCGCTGAGTAGTGCGCGAGCAAAATTTAAGCT
ACAACAAGGCAAGGCTTGACCGACAATTGCATGAAGAATCTGCTTAGGGTTAGGCGTTTTGCGCTGCTTC
GCGATGTACGGGCCAGATATACGCGTTGACATTGATTATTGACTAGTTATTAATAGTAATCAATTACGGG
GTCATTAGTTCATAGCCCATATATGGAGTTCCGCGTTACATAACTTACGGTAAATGGCCCGCCTGGCTGA
CCGCCCAACGACCCCCGCCCATTGACGTCAATAATGACGTATGTTCCCATAGTAACGCCAATAGGGACTT
TCCATTGACGTCAATGGGTGGAGTATTTACGGTAAACTGCCCACTTGGCAGTACATCAAGTGTATCATAT
GCCAAGTACGCCCCCTATTGACGTCAATGACGGTAAATGGCCCGCCTGGCATTATGCCCAGTACATGACC
TTATGGGACTTTCCTACTTGGCAGTACATCTACGTATTAGTCATCGCTATTACCATGGTGATGCGGTTTT
GGCAGTACATCAATGGGCGTGGATAGCGGTTTGACTCACGGGGATTTCCAAGTCTCCACCCCATTGACGT
CAATGGGAGTTTGTTTTGGCACCAAAATCAACGGGACTTTCCAAAATGTCGTAACAACTCCGCCCCATTG
ACGCAAATGGGCGGTAGGCGTGTACGGTGGGAGGTCTATATAAGCAGCGCGTTTTGCCTGTACTGGGTCT
CTCTGGTTAGACCAGATCTGAGCCTGGGAGCTCTCTGGCTAACTAGGGAACCCACTGCTTAAGCCTCAAT
AAAGCTTGCCTTGAGTGCTTCAAGTAGTGTGTGCCCGTCTGTTGTGTGACTCTGGTAACTAGAGATCCCT
CAGACCCTTTTAGTCAGTGTGGAAAATCTCTAGCAGTGGCGCCCGAACAGGGACTTGAAAGCGAAAGGGA
AACCAGAGGAGCTCTCTCGACGCAGGACTCGGCTTGCTGAAGCGCGCACGGCAAGAGGCGAGGGGCGGCG
ACTGGTGAGTACGCCAAAAATTTTGACTAGCGGAGGCTAGAAGGAGAGAGATGGGTGCGAGAGCGTCAGT
ATTAAGCGGGGGAGAATTAGATCGCGATGGGAAAAAATTCGGTTAAGGCCAGGGGGAAAGAAAAAATATA
AATTAAAACATATAGTATGGGCAAGCAGGGAGCTAGAACGATTCGCAGTTAATCCTGGCCTGTTAGAAAC
ATCAGAAGGCTGTAGACAAATACTGGGACAGCTACAACCATCCCTTCAGACAGGATCAGAAGAACTTAGA
TCATTATATAATACAGTAGCAACCCTCTATTGTGTGCATCAAAGGATAGAGATAAAAGACACCAAGGAAG
CTTTAGACAAGATAGAGGAAGAGCAAAACAAAAGTAAGACCACCGCACAGCAAGCGGCCGCTGATCTTCA
GACCTGGAGGAGGAGATATGAGGGACAATTGGAGAAGTGAATTATATAAATATAAAGTAGTAAAAATTGA
ACCATTAGGAGTAGCACCCACCAAGGCAAAGAGAAGAGTGGTGCAGAGAGAAAAAAGAGCAGTGGGAATA
GGAGCTTTGTTCCTTGGGTTCTTGGGAGCAGCAGGAAGCACTATGGGCGCAGCGTCAATGACGCTGACGG
TACAGGCCAGACAATTATTGTCTGGTATAGTGCAGCAGCAGAACAATTTGCTGAGGGCTATTGAGGCGCA
ACAGCATCTGTTGCAACTCACAGTCTGGGGCATCAAGCAGCTCCAGGCAAGAATCCTGGCTGTGGAAAGA
TACCTAAAGGATCAACAGCTCCTGGGGATTTGGGGTTGCTCTGGAAAACTCATTTGCACCACTGCTGTGC
CTTGGAATGCTAGTTGGAGTAATAAATCTCTGGAACAGATTTGGAATCACACGACCTGGATGGAGTGGGA
CAGAGAAATTAACAATTACACAAGCTTAATACACTCCTTAATTGAAGAATCGCAAAACCAGCAAGAAAAG
AATGAACAAGAATTATTGGAATTAGATAAATGGGCAAGTTTGTGGAATTGGTTTAACATAACAAATTGGC
TGTGGTATATAAAATTATTCATAATGATAGTAGGAGGCTTGGTAGGTTTAAGAATAGTTTTTGCTGTACT
TTCTATAGTGAATAGAGTTAGGCAGGGATATTCACCATTATCGTTTCAGACCCACCTCCCAACCCCGAGG
GGACCCGACAGGCCCGAAGGAATAGAAGAAGAAGGTGGAGAGAGAGACAGAGACAGATCCATTCGATTAG
TGAACGGATCGGCACTGCGTGCGCCAATTCTGCAGACAAATGGCAGTATTCATCCACAATTTTAAAAGAA
AAGGGGGGATTGGGGGGTACAGTGCAGGGGAAAGAATAGTAGACATAATAGCAACAGACATACAAACTAA
AGAATTACAAAAACAAATTACAAAAATTCAAAATTTTCGGGTTTATTACAGGGACAGCAGAGATCCAGTT
TGGTTAATTAATGCAAAGATGGATAAAGTTTTAAACAGAGAGGAATCTTTGCAGCTAATGGACCTTCTAG
GTCTTGAAAGGAGTGGGAATTGGCTCCGGTGCCCGTCAGTGGGCAGAGCGCACATCGCCCACAGTCCCCG
AGAAGTTGGGGGGAGGGGTCGGCAATTGAACCGGTGCCTAGAGAAGGTGGCGCGGGGTAAACTGGGAAAG
TGATGTCGTGTACTGGCTCCGCCTTTTTCCCGAGGGTGGGGGAGAACCGTATATAAGTGCAGTAGTCGCC
GTGAACGTTCTTTTTCGCAACGGGTTTGCCGCCAGAACACAGGTAAGTGCCGTGTGTGGTTCCCGCGGGC
CTGGCCTCTTTACGGGTTATGGCCCTTGCGTGCCTTGAATTACTTCCACCTGGCTGCAGTACGTGATTCT
TGATCCCGAGCTTCGGGTTGGAAGTGGGTGGGAGAGTTCGAGGCCTTGCGCTTAAGGAGCCCCTTCGCCT
CGTGCTTGAGTTGAGGCCTGGCCTGGGCGCTGGGGCCGCCGCGTGCGAATCTGGTGGCACCTTCGCGCCT
GTCTCGCTGCTTTCGATAAGTCTCTAGCCATTTAAAATTTTTGATGACCTGCTGCGACGCTTTTTTTCTG
GCAAGATAGTCTTGTAAATGCGGGCCAAGATCTGCACACTGGTATTTCGGTTTTTGGGGCCGCGGGCGGC
GACGGGGCCCGTGCGTCCCAGCGCACATGTTCGGCGAGGCGGGGCCTGCGAGCGCGGCCACCGAGAATCG
GACGGGGGTAGTCTCAAGCTGGCCGGCCTGCTCTGGTGCCTGGCCTCGCGCCGCCGTGTATCGCCCCGCC
CTGGGCGGCAAGGCTGGCCCGGTCGGCACCAGTTGCGTGAGCGGAAAGATGGCCGCTTCCCGGCCCTGCT
GCAGGGAGCTCAAAATGGAGGACGCGGCGCTCGGGAGAGCGGGCGGGTGAGTCACCCACACAAAGGAAAA
GGGCCTTTCCGTCCTCAGCCGTCGCTTCATGTGACTCCACGGAGTACCGGGCGCCGTCCAGGCACCTCGA
TTAGTTCTCGAGCTTTTGGAGTACGTCGTCTTTAGGTTGGGGGGAGGGGTTTTATGCGATGGAGTTTCCC
CACACTGAGTGGGTGGAGACTGAAGTTAGGCCAGCTTGGCACTTGATGTAATTCTCCTTGGAATTTGCCC
TTTTTGAGTTTGGATCTTGGTTCATTCTCAAGCCTCAGACAGTGGTTCAAAGTTTTTTTCTTCCATTTCA
GGTGTCGTGATTTGCATTTAAAATCGGAGCATCATTTTTCAACAGAAACGACTATGAGCGCAATGACCCT
TGATTTACCTCGCCGCTTTCCGTGGCCAACGCTGCTGTCCGTGGCTATCCACGGCCGCCACCATGGGCAG
ACAGGTGATCACCTACCTGCGGTTCTCTAGCAAGCCCCAGGAGAGAGGCGACAGCATCCGGAGACAAAAG
GGCCTGTTCGAGCGGTGGCTGAAGGACAACCCCGACGCCAAGGTGGTGGACGAGTTCAGCGACGAGGGCG
CTTCAGCTTATCACGGCCACCACCTGAAGGGCGATTTCGGCAGAATGCTGCAGAACATCCAAGACGGCAA
GTACCTGAGCGGCCAGACAGTCCTGCTGGTTGAGTCCGAAACCAGACTGAACAGACAGAAGGCCAGAAAC
ACCGAGAACCTGGTCGACCTTATCACTGGAAAAGGCGTGGACGTGATCTGCCTGGAAAGCGGCAAAATCT
ACACCAGTACAAACATTGATGACCTGGATACCAGCATCCAGCTGAAGATCGCCGCTCACATCGCCCACCA
GCAGAGCAAGGAAAAGAGCATCAAGGTCAGCGCCGCCTGGGAGCACAGAGCTCAGCTGGCCCTGGAAGGC
AAGCAGCAGCTGACAAAGAACGTGCCCGGCTGGATCGATCCTGACACCAGAAAGCTGAACGAGCACAGCA
GCACCGTGGTGACCATTTTCGACCTGCTGCTGAGTGGCGAGAGCCTGCACAACATCGCCAGATACCTGCA
GGCCAACAACATCAAGTCTTTTAGCCGGCGGGAAAAGGCCAATGGCTTCAGCGTGCACAGCGTGCGGACC
ATCCTGAGATCTGAGAGCACCGTGGGCACCCTTGCTGCCTCTAAGAGAAATGATAGACCTGCCATCCCCA
ACTACTACGAGCCTGCTATCGACGTGGCCACCTTCAACAAGGCCCAGGAGATCCTGAGCAAAAACCGGGT
GGGTAGAGCCCCTGCCAGCGACAATCCTATCACAATCAACCTTTTCAAGGGCATCATTAGATGCCAGTGC
GGCGCCAGCGTGCATCCTACCGGAGTTAAGGCAACCTACCAGGGCGTGTACAGATGTAACAACGTGCCCG
ATGGCAGATGCAACGTGCCTACAATCAAAAGAAAGCCCTTCGATAAGTGGATGCTGGACAACATAGTTGG
ATTTCTGGAACGGGACGACGGCAACAACACAGACAAGCGGAAGGCTGAAATCGAGTACCAAATCAGCCTG
GTGACCAGCAAACTGAAAAAGGCCACAACACTGCTGCTGGAACTGGACGACGTGACCGAGCTGAAGGAAC
AGGTGAAGGAGCTGAACATCCAGCGGAGCAACCTGCAATCTGAACTGGACGAGCTCAACCAGAGAGAGAC
ACTGAGCGACAAGCCTCTGCACCACCTGAGCGAGATCGACCTGACCACCAAGGCAGGCAGAGTGGAAGCC
CAGCTGATCCTGAGTAAGTTCGTGCAGAGTATCGAGCTCCAGAGAGAAATGATCATCATCACCCTGAGAA
ACGGCACAGTGATCGGCAAGTCCAGAGACCTGAGCCCTGTGCTGTCTCAGGACCTGATGAAACAGGTCGT
GTCCTCCCCATCTCCAACCGACATCGACATGTTCTCAGTGATAACAAGTGATGAGGAATTTAGAAAAAGC
GGAAAACAGGTGACCAAGCGGAGCGCTAGCGGCAGTGGAGAGGGCAGAGGAAGTCTGCTAACATGCGGTG
ACGTCGAGGAGAATCCTGGCCCAGTGAGCAAGGGCGAGGAGCTGTTCACCGGGGTGGTGCCCATCCTGGT
CGAGCTGGACGGCGACGTAAACGGCCACAAGTTCAGCGTGTCCGGCGAGGGCGAGGGCGATGCCACCTAC
GGCAAGCTGACCCTGAAGTTCATCTGCACCACCGGCAAGCTGCCCGTGCCCTGGCCCACCCTCGTGACCA
CCCTGACCTACGGCGTGCAGTGCTTCAGCCGCTACCCCGACCACATGAAGCAGCACGACTTCTTCAAGTC
CGCCATGCCCGAAGGCTACGTCCAGGAGCGCACCATCTTCTTCAAGGACGACGGCAACTACAAGACCCGC
GCCGAGGTGAAGTTCGAGGGCGACACCCTGGTGAACCGCATCGAGCTGAAGGGCATCGACTTCAAGGAGG
ACGGCAACATCCTGGGGCACAAGCTGGAGTACAACTACAACAGCCACAACGTCTATATCATGGCCGACAA
GCAGAAGAACGGCATCAAGGTGAACTTCAAGATCCGCCACAACATCGAGGACGGCAGCGTGCAGCTCGCC
GACCACTACCAGCAGAACACCCCCATCGGCGACGGCCCCGTGCTGCTGCCCGACAACCACTACCTGAGCA
CCCAGTCCGCCCTGAGCAAAGACCCCAACGAGAAGCGCGATCACATGGTCCTGCTGGAGTTCGTGACCGC
CGCCGGGATCACTCTCGGCATGGACGAGCTGTACAAGTAAGAATTCGATATCAAGCTTATCGATAATCAA
CCTCTGGATTACAAAATTTGTGAAAGATTGACTGGTATTCTTAACTATGTTGCTCCTTTTACGCTATGTG
GATACGCTGCTTTAATGCCTTTGTATCATGCTATTGCTTCCCGTATGGCTTTCATTTTCTCCTCCTTGTA
TAAATCCTGGTTGCTGTCTCTTTATGAGGAGTTGTGGCCCGTTGTCAGGCAACGTGGCGTGGTGTGCACT
GTGTTTGCTGACGCAACCCCCACTGGTTGGGGCATTGCCACCACCTGTCAGCTCCTTTCCGGGACTTTCG
CTTTCCCCCTCCCTATTGCCACGGCGGAACTCATCGCCGCCTGCCTTGCCCGCTGCTGGACAGGGGCTCG
GCTGTTGGGCACTGACAATTCCGTGGTGTTGTCGGGGAAATCATCGTCCTTTCCTTGGCTGCTCGCCTGT
GTTGCCACCTGGATTCTGCGCGGGACGTCCTTCTGCTACGTCCCTTCGGCCCTCAATCCAGCGGACCTTC
CTTCCCGCGGCCTGCTGCCGGCTCTGCGGCCTCTTCCGCGTCTTCGCCTTCGCCCTCAGACGAGTCGGAT
CTCCCTTTGGGCCGCCTCCCCGCATCGATACCGTCGACCTCGAGACCTAGAAAAACATGGAGCAATCACA
AGTAGCAATACAGCAGCTACCAATGCTGATTGTGCCTGGCTAGAAGCACAAGAGGAGGAGGAGGTGGGTT
TTCCAGTCACACCTCAGGTACCTTTAAGACCAATGACTTACAAGGCAGCTGTAGATCTTAGCCACTTTTT
AAAAGAAAAGGGGGGACTGGAAGGGCTAATTCACTCCCAACGAAGACAAGATATCCTTGATCTGTGGATC
TACCACACACAAGGCTACTTCCCTGATTGGCAGAACTACACACCAGGGCCAGGGATCAGATATCCACTGA
CCTTTGGATGGTGCTACAAGCTAGTACCAGTTGAGCAAGAGAAGGTAGAAGAAGCCAATGAAGGAGAGAA
CACCCGCTTGTTACACCCTGTGAGCCTGCATGGGATGGATGACCCGGAGAGAGAAGTATTAGAGTGGAGG
TTTGACAGCCGCCTAGCATTTCATCACATGGCCCGAGAGCTGCATCCGGACTGTACTGGGTCTCTCTGGT
TAGACCAGATCTGAGCCTGGGAGCTCTCTGGCTAACTAGGGAACCCACTGCTTAAGCCTCAATAAAGCTT
GCCTTGAGTGCTTCAAGTAGTGTGTGCCCGTCTGTTGTGTGACTCTGGTAACTAGAGATCCCTCAGACCC
TTTTAGTCAGTGTGGAAAATCTCTAGCAGGGCCCGTTTAAACCCGCTGATCAGCCTCGACTGTGCCTTCT
AGTTGCCAGCCATCTGTTGTTTGCCCCTCCCCCGTGCCTTCCTTGACCCTGGAAGGTGCCACTCCCACTG
TCCTTTCCTAATAAAATGAGGAAATTGCATCGCATTGTCTGAGTAGGTGTCATTCTATTCTGGGGGGTGG
GGTGGGGCAGGACAGCAAGGGGGAGGATTGGGAAGACAATAGCAGGCATGCTGGGGATGCGGTGGGCTCT
ATGGCTTCTGAGGCGGAAAGAACCAGCTGGGGCTCTAGGGGGTATCCCC
[124 nt withheld, positions 7960-8083]
C
[91 nt withheld, positions 8085-8175]
A
[49 nt withheld, positions 8177-8225]
CCTTTGACGTTGGAGTCCACGTTCTTT
[37 nt withheld, positions 8253-8289]
ACCCTATCTCGGTCTATTCTTTTGATTTATAAGGGATTTTGCCGATTTCGGCCTATTGGTTAAAAAATGA
GCTGATTTAACAAAAATTTAACGCGAATTAATTCTGTGGAATGTGTGTCAGTTAGGGTGTGGAAAGTCCC
CAGGCTCCCCAGCAGGCAGAAGTATGCAAAGCATGCATCTCAATTAGTCAGCAACCAGGTGTGGAAAGTC
CCCAGGCTCCCCAGCAGGCAGAAGTATGCAAAGCATGCATCTCAATTAGTCAGCAACCATAGTCCCGCCC
CTAACTCCGCCCATCCCGCCCCTAACTCCGCCCAGTTCCGCCCATTCTCCGCCCCATGGCTGACTAATTT
TTTTTATTTATGCAGAGGCCGAGGCCGCCTCTGCCTCTGAGCTATTCCAGAAGTAGTGAGGAGGCTTTTT
TGGAGGCCTAGGCTTTTGCAAAAAGCTCCCGGGAGCTTGTATATCCATTTTCGGATCTGATCAGCACGTG
TTGACAATTAATCATCGGCATAGTATATCGGCATAGTATAATACGACAAGGTGAGGAACTAAACCATGGC
CAAGTTGACCAGTGCCGTTCCGGTGCTCACCGCGCGCGACGTCGCCGGAGCGGTCGAGTTCTGGACCGAC
CGGCTCGGGTTCTCCCGGGACTTCGTGGAGGACGACTTCGCCGGTGTGGTCCGGGACGACGTGACCCTGT
TCATCAGCGCGGTCCAGGACCAGGTGGTGCCGGACAACACCCTGGCCTGGGTGTGGGTGCGCGGCCTGGA
CGAGCTGTACGCCGAGTGGTCGGAGGTCGTGTCCACGAACTTCCGGGACGCCTCCGGGCCGGCCATGACC
GAGATCGGCGAGCAGCCGTGGGGGCGGGAGTTCGCCCTGCGCGACCCGGCCGGCAACTGCGTGCACTTCG
TGGCCGAGGAGCAGGACTGACACGTGCTACGAGATTTCGATTCCACCGCCGCCTTCTATGAAAGGTTGGG
CTTCGGAATCGTTTTCCGGGACGCCGGCTGGATGATCCTCCAGCGCGGGGATCTCATGCTGGAGTTCTTC
GCCCACCCCAACTTGTTTATTGCAGCTTATAATGGTTACAAATAAAGCAATAGCATCACAAATTTCACAA
ATAAAGCATTTTTTTCACTGCATTCTAGTTGTGGTTTGTCCAAACTCATCAATGTATCTTATCATGTCTG
TATACCGTCGACCTCTAGCTAGAGCTTGGCGTAATCATGGTCATAGCTGTTTCCTGTGTGAAATTGTTAT
CCGCTCACAATTCCACACAACATACGAGCCGGAAGCATAAAGTGTAAAGCCTGGGGTGCCTAATGAGTGA
GCTAACTCACATTAATTGCGTTGCGCTCACTGCCCGCTTTCCAGTCGGGAAACCTGTCGTGCCAGCTGCA
TTAATGAATCGGCCAACGCGCGGGGAGAGGCGGTTTGCGTATTGGGCGCTCTTCCGCTTCCTCGCTCACT
GACTCGCTGCGCTCGGTCGTTCGGCTGCGGCGAGCGGTATCAGCTCACTCAAAGGCGGTAATACGGTTAT
CCACAGAATCAGGGGATAACGCAGGAAAGAACATGTGAGCAAAAGGCCAGCAAAAGGCCAGGAACCGTAA
AAAGGCCGCGTTGCTGGCGTTTTTCCATAGGCTCCGCCCCCCTGACGAGCATCACAAAAATCGACGCTCA
AGTCAGAGGTGGCGAAACCCGACAGGACTATAAAGATACCAGGCGTTTCCCCCTGGAAGCTCCCTCGTGC
GCTCTCCTGTTCCGACCCTGCCGCTTACCGGATACCTGTCCGCCTTTCTCCCTTCGGGAAGCGTGGCGCT
TTCTCATAGCTCACGCTGTAGGTATCTCAGTTCGGTGTAGGTCGTTCGCTCCAAGCTGGGCTGTGTGCAC
GAACCCCCCGTTCAGCCCGACCGCTGCGCCTTATCCGGTAACTATCGTCTTGAGTCCAACCCGGTAAGAC
ACGACTTATCGCCACTGGCAGCAGCCACTGGTAACAGGATTAGCAGAGCGAGGTATGTAGGCGGTGCTAC
AGAGTTCTTGAAGTGGTGGCCTAACTACGGCTACACTAGAAGAACAGTATTTGGTATCTGCGCTCTGCTG
AAGCCAGTTACCTTCGGAAAAAGAGTTGGTAGCTCTTGATCCGGCAAACAAACCACCGCTGGTAGCGGTG
GTTTTTTTGTTTGCAAGCAGCAGATTACGCGCAGAAAAAAAGGATCTCAAGAAGATCCTTTGATCTTTTC
TACGGGGTCTGACGCTCAGTGGAACGAAAACTCACGTTAAGGGATTTTGGTCATGAGATTATCAAAAAGG
ATCTTCACCTAGATCCTTTTAAATTAAAAATGAAGTTTTAAATCAATCTAAAGTATATATGAGTAAACTT
GGTCTGACAGTTACCAATGCTTAATCAGTGAGGCACCTATCTCAGCGATCTGTCTATTTCGTTCATCCAT
AGTTGCCTGACTCCCCGTCGTGTAGATAACTACGATACGGGAGGGCTTACCATCTGGCCCCAGTGCTGCA
ATGATACCGCGAGACCCACGCTCACCGGCTCCAGATTTATCAGCAATAAACCAGCCAGCCGGAAGGGCCG
AGCGCAGAAGTGGTCCTGCAACTTTATCCGCCTCCATCCAGTCTATTAATTGTTGCCGGGAAGCTAGAGT
AAGTAGTTCGCCAGTTAATAGTTTGCGCAACGTTGTTGCCATTGCTACAGGCATCGTGGTGTCACGCTCG
TCGTTTGGTATGGCTTCATTCAGCTCCGGTTCCCAACGATCAAGGCGAGTTACATGATCCCCCATGTTGT
GCAAAAAAGCGGTTAGCTCCTTCGGTCCTCCGATCGTTGTCAGAAGTAAGTTGGCCGCAGTGTTATCACT
CATGGTTATGGCAGCACTGCATAATTCTCTTACTGTCATGCCATCCGTAAGATGCTTTTCTGTGACTGGT
GAGTACTCAACCAAGTCATTCTGAGAATAGTGTATGCGGCGACCGAGTTGCTCTTGCCCGGCGTCAATAC
GGGATAATACCGCGCCACATAGCAGAACTTTAAAAGTGCTCATCATTGGAAAACGTTCTTCGGGGCGAAA
ACTCTCAAGGATCTTACCGCTGTTGAGATCCAGTTCGATGTAACCCACTCGTGCACCCAACTGATCTTCA
GCATCTTTTACTTTCACCAGCGTTTCTGGGTGAGCAAAAACAGGAAGGCAAAATGCCGCAAAAAAGGGAA
TAAGGGCGACACGGAAATGTTGAATACTCATACTCTTCCTTTTTCAATATTATTGAAGCATTTATCAGGG
TTATTGTCTCATGAGCGGATACATATTTGAATGTATTTAGAAAAATAAACAAATAGGGGTTCCGCGCACA
TTTCCCCGAAAAGTGCCACCTGAC
Features (pLannotate 1.2.2; 32 found; start..end, strand, type, name):
     31..83      -  misc_feature   bom (fragment): basis of mobility region from pBR322
    238..617     +  enhancer       CMV enhancer: human cytomegalovirus immediate early enhancer
    618..817     +  promoter       CMV promoter: human cytomegalovirus (CMV) immediate early promoter
    835..1015    +  LTR            5' LTR (truncated): truncated 5' long terminal repeat (LTR) from HIV-1
   1062..1187    +  misc_feature   HIV-1 Ψ: packaging signal of human immunodeficiency virus type 1
   1171..1534    +  CDS            HIV-1 gag (fragment): gag protein from human immunodeficiency virus 1; gag
   1680..1913    +  misc_feature   RRE: The Rev response element (RRE) of HIV-1 allows for Rev-dependent mRNA export from the nucleus to the cytoplasm.
   2290..2390    +  CDS            Rev (fragment): human immunodeficiency virus 1 (HIV-1) Rev protein; rev; enhances nuclear export of unspliced and incompletely spliced viral mRNAs
   2440..2557    +  misc_feature   cPPT/CTS: central polypurine tract and central termination sequence of HIV-1
   2609..2675    +  CDS            small t antigen (fragment): SV40 (simian virus 40) small t antigen
   2682..3860    +  promoter       EF-1α promoter: strong constitutive promoter for human elongation factor EF-1α
   3913..3975    +  CDS            tonB (fragment): TONB_ECOLI - Also known as exbA. Experimental evidence at protein level: Swiss-Prot protein existence level 1. Interacts with outer membrane receptor proteins that carry out high-affinity binding and energy dependent uptake into the periplasmic space of specific substrates such as cobalamin, and various iron compounds (such as iron dicitrate, enterochelin, aerobactin, etc.). In the absence of TonB these receptors bind their substrates but do not carry out active transport. TonB also interacts with some colicins and is involved in the energy-dependent, irreversible steps of bacteriophages phi 8
   5624..6340    +  CDS            EGFP: the original enhanced GFP (Yang et al., 1996) mammalian codon-optimized
   6341..6365    +  misc_feature   MCS (fragment): pBluescript multiple cloning site
   6365..6953    +  misc_feature   WPRE: woodchuck hepatitis virus posttranscriptional regulatory element
   6890..7471    +  CDS            nef (fragment): NEF_HV1H2 - Experimental evidence at protein level: Swiss-Prot protein existence level 1. Extracellular Nef protein targets CD4(+) T-lymphocytes for apoptosis by interacting with CXCR4 surface receptors. From Human immunodeficiency virus type 1 group M subtype B (isolate HXB2) (HIV-1).
   7478..7658    +  LTR            5' LTR (truncated): truncated 5' long terminal repeat (LTR) from HIV-1
   7690..7914    +  polyA_signal   bGH poly(A) signal: bovine growth hormone polyadenylation signal
   7918..7939    +  promoter       SV40 promoter (fragment): SV40 enhancer and early promoter
   7960..8388    +  rep_origin     f1 ori (sequence partly withheld): f1 bacteriophage origin of replication; arrow indicates direction of (+) strand synthesis
   8402..8731    +  promoter       SV40 promoter: SV40 enhancer and early promoter
   8779..8826    +  promoter       EM7 promoter: synthetic bacterial promoter&nbsp
   8845..9219    +  CDS            BleoR: antibiotic-binding protein; Sh ble from Streptoalloteichus hindustanus; confers resistance to bleomycin, phleomycin, and Zeocin™
   9229..9354    +  CDS            ble (fragment): BLE_KLEPN - Experimental evidence at protein level: Swiss-Prot protein existence level 1. Binding protein with a strong affinity to the bleomycin family of antibiotics. Binds to CL990; an antimitotic-antibiotic compound. From Klebsiella pneumoniae.
   9349..9470    +  polyA_signal   SV40 poly(A) signal: SV40 polyadenylation signal
   9541..9563    -  protein_bind   lac operator (fragment): The lac repressor binds to the lac operator to inhibit transcription in E. coli. This inhibition can be relieved by adding lactose or isopropyl-β-D-thiogalactopyranoside (IPTG). lac repressor encoded by lacI
   9567..9597    -  promoter       lac promoter: promoter for the E. coli lac operon
   9612..9633    -  protein_bind   CAP binding site: CAP binding activates transcription in the presence of cAMP. E. coli catabolite activator protein
   9646..9738    -  CDS            lacI (fragment): lac repressor; lacI; The lac repressor binds to the lac operator to inhibit transcription in E. coli. This inhibition can be relieved by adding lactose or isopropyl-β-D-thiogalactopyranoside (IPTG).
   9921..10509   -  rep_origin     ori: high-copy-number ColE1/pMB1/pBR322/pUC origin of replication
  10680..11540   -  CDS            AmpR: β-lactamase; bla; confers resistance to ampicillin, carbenicillin, and related antibiotics
  11541..11645   -  promoter       AmpR promoter: bla
