[The description below was written by a language model from this plasmid's Addgene catalogue record and pLannotate feature annotations shown in this document.]
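Description:
pJT306 Kp03 Lenti pEF-attB LSR GFP is a lentiviral transfer plasmid of about 11.7 kb, designed to install a recombinase landing pad in the genome of mammalian cells. The record names no backbone, but the annotated features show an HIV-1-derived, third-generation-style layout. A CMV enhancer/promoter drives a truncated 5' LTR, followed by the Ψ packaging signal, a partial gag fragment, the RRE for Rev-dependent export, and the cPPT/CTS. The cassette is closed by a WPRE and a truncated 3' LTR, with a bGH polyadenylation signal beyond it. In bacteria the plasmid replicates from a high-copy ColE1/pUC-type origin under ampicillin selection. The backbone also carries an f1 ori and a bleomycin/Zeocin resistance cassette under SV40 and EM7 promoters, which lies outside the LTRs and so would not be packaged.

The payload is a synthetic cassette in which the EF-1α promoter is followed by an attB attachment site, then the large serine recombinase Kp03 (an LSR from a microbial mobile genetic element), and then EGFP. The annotation tool did not label the attB or the recombinase. They presumably occupy the largely unannotated stretch between the promoter and EGFP, where the short "tonB" hit is probably a spurious match. The record does not state how the recombinase and EGFP are linked.

After transduction, integrated cells express both the recombinase and GFP. A donor carrying the matching attachment site can then recombine into the attB. Because attB sits immediately downstream of the promoter, the integrated donor traps EF-1α to drive its own cargo and cuts off recombinase and GFP expression. According to the depositor comments, this knockout accompanies successful integration, so loss of GFP could serve as an indicator of it.
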