Addgene plasmid #184949: pJT306 Kp03 Lenti pEF-attB LSR GFP
Purpose: Lentiviral delivery of recombinase landing pad
Depositing lab: Michael Bassik & Ami Bhatt & Lacra Bintu & Patrick Hsu. Depositing organization: Stanford University. Publication: Systematic discovery of recombinases for efficient integration of large DNA sequences into the human genome. Durrant MG, Fanton A, Tycko J, Hinks M, Chandrasekaran SS, Perry NT, Schaepe J, Du PP, Lotfy P, Bassik MC, Bintu L, Bhatt AS, Hsu PD. Nat Biotechnol. 2022 Oct 10. pii: 10.1038/s41587-022-01494-w. doi: 10.1038/s41587-022-01494-w. PubMed 36217031.
Backbone
  Vector backbone: n/a
  Vector type: Mammalian Expression, Lentiviral, Synthetic Biology
Growth in bacteria
  Bacterial resistance: Ampicillin, 100 μg/mL
  Growth temperature: 37°C
  Growth strain: NEB Stable
  Copy number: High Copy
Gene/Insert
  Gene/Insert name: Kp03 Lenti pEF1a-attB LSR GFP (alt name: Large serine recombinase from microbial mobile genetic element and GFP)
  Species: Synthetic
  Cloning method: Gibson Cloning
Terms and licenses: Academic/Nonprofit Terms; Industry Terms: Not Available to Industry
Depositor comments: This plasmid can be used to integrate a landing pad for the recombinase into the genome. Then, a donor with a matching attachment site can be recombined into the landing pad. The attB Is downstream the pEF1a promoter, such that the donor can trap the promoter, which will also knockout expression of the recombinase and GFP.
How to cite: pJT306 Kp03 Lenti pEF-attB LSR GFP was a gift from Michael Bassik & Ami Bhatt & Lacra Bintu & Patrick Hsu (Addgene plasmid # 184949 ; http://n2t.net/addgene:184949 ; RRID:Addgene_184949)
